>Addgene plasmid #138158 | EE-BE4max | addgene full sequence | sequence record 272347 | Addgene NGS Result
ATATGCCAAGTACGCCCCCTATTGACGTCAATGACGGTAAATGGCCCGCCTGGCATTATGCCCAGTACAT
GACCTTATGGGACTTTCCTACTTGGCAGTACATCTACGTATTAGTCATCGCTATTACCATGGTGATGCGG
TTTTGGCAGTACATCAATGGGCGTGGATAGCGGTTTGACTCACGGGGATTTCCAAGTCTCCACCCCATTG
ACGTCAATGGGAGTTTGTTTTGGCACCAAAATCAACGGGACTTTCCAAAATGTCGTAACAACTCCGCCCC
ATTGACGCAAATGGGCGGTAGGCGTGTACGGTGGGAGGTCTATATAAGCAGAGCTGGTTTAGTGAACCGT
CAGATCCGCTAGAGATCCGCGGCCGCTAATACGACTCACTATAGGGAGAGCCGCCACCATGAAACGGACA
GCCGACGGAAGCGAGTTCGAGTCACCAAAGAAGAAGCGGAAAGTCTCCTCAGAGACTGGGCCTGTCGCCG
TCGATCCAACCCTGCGCCGCCGGATTGAACCTCACGAGTTTGAAGTGTTCTTTGACCCCCGGGAGCTGAG
AAAGGAGACATGCCTGCTGTACGAGATCAACTGGGGAGGCAGGCACTCCATCTGGAGGCACACCTCTCAG
AACACAAATAAGCACGTGGAGGTGAACTTCATCGAGAAGTTTACCACAGAGCGGTACTTCTGCCCCAATA
CCAGATGTAGCATCACATGGTTTCTGAGCTGGTCCCCTTGCGGAGAGTGTAGCAGGGCCATCACCGAGTT
CCTGTCCAGATATCCACACGTGACACTGTTTATCTACATCGCCAGGCTGTATCACCACGCAGACCCAGAG
AATAGGCAGGGCCTGGAGGATCTGATCAGCTCCGGCGTGACCATCCAGATCATGACAGAGCAGGAGTCCG
GCTACTGCTGGCGGAACTTCGTGAATTATTCTCCTAGCAACGAGGCCCACTGGCCTAGGTACCCACACCT
GTGGGTGCGCCTGTACGTGCTGGAGCTGTATTGCATCATCCTGGGCCTGCCCCCTTGTCTGAATATCCTG
CGGAGAAAGCAGCCCCAGCTGACCTTCTTTACAATCGCCCTGCAGTCTTGTCACTATCAGAGGCTGCCAC
CCCACATCCTGTGGGCCACAGGCCTGAAGTCTGGAGGATCTAGCGGAGGATCCTCTGGCAGCGAGACACC
AGGAACAAGCGAGTCAGCAACACCAGAGAGCAGTGGCGGCAGCAGCGGCGGCAGCGACAAGAAGTACAGC
ATCGGCCTGGCCATCGGCACCAACTCTGTGGGCTGGGCCGTGATCACCGACGAGTACAAGGTGCCCAGCA
AGAAATTCAAGGTGCTGGGCAACACCGACCGGCACAGCATCAAGAAGAACCTGATCGGAGCCCTGCTGTT
CGACAGCGGCGAAACAGCCGAGGCCACCCGGCTGAAGAGAACCGCCAGAAGAAGATACACCAGACGGAAG
AACCGGATCTGCTATCTGCAAGAGATCTTCAGCAACGAGATGGCCAAGGTGGACGACAGCTTCTTCCACA
GACTGGAAGAGTCCTTCCTGGTGGAAGAGGATAAGAAGCACGAGCGGCACCCCATCTTCGGCAACATCGT
GGACGAGGTGGCCTACCACGAGAAGTACCCCACCATCTACCACCTGAGAAAGAAACTGGTGGACAGCACC
GACAAGGCCGACCTGCGGCTGATCTATCTGGCCCTGGCCCACATGATCAAGTTCCGGGGCCACTTCCTGA
TCGAGGGCGACCTGAACCCCGACAACAGCGACGTGGACAAGCTGTTCATCCAGCTGGTGCAGACCTACAA
CCAGCTGTTCGAGGAAAACCCCATCAACGCCAGCGGCGTGGACGCCAAGGCCATCCTGTCTGCCAGACTG
AGCAAGAGCAGACGGCTGGAAAATCTGATCGCCCAGCTGCCCGGCGAGAAGAAGAATGGCCTGTTCGGAA
ACCTGATTGCCCTGAGCCTGGGCCTGACCCCCAACTTCAAGAGCAACTTCGACCTGGCCGAGGATGCCAA
ACTGCAGCTGAGCAAGGACACCTACGACGACGACCTGGACAACCTGCTGGCCCAGATCGGCGACCAGTAC
GCCGACCTGTTTCTGGCCGCCAAGAACCTGTCCGACGCCATCCTGCTGAGCGACATCCTGAGAGTGAACA
CCGAGATCACCAAGGCCCCCCTGAGCGCCTCTATGATCAAGAGATACGACGAGCACCACCAGGACCTGAC
CCTGCTGAAAGCTCTCGTGCGGCAGCAGCTGCCTGAGAAGTACAAAGAGATTTTCTTCGACCAGAGCAAG
AACGGCTACGCCGGCTACATTGACGGCGGAGCCAGCCAGGAAGAGTTCTACAAGTTCATCAAGCCCATCC
TGGAAAAGATGGACGGCACCGAGGAACTGCTCGTGAAGCTGAACAGAGAGGACCTGCTGCGGAAGCAGCG
GACCTTCGACAACGGCAGCATCCCCCACCAGATCCACCTGGGAGAGCTGCACGCCATTCTGCGGCGGCAG
GAAGATTTTTACCCATTCCTGAAGGACAACCGGGAAAAGATCGAGAAGATCCTGACCTTCCGCATCCCCT
ACTACGTGGGCCCTCTGGCCAGGGGAAACAGCAGATTCGCCTGGATGACCAGAAAGAGCGAGGAAACCAT
CACCCCCTGGAACTTCGAGGAAGTGGTGGACAAGGGCGCTTCCGCCCAGAGCTTCATCGAGCGGATGACC
AACTTCGATAAGAACCTGCCCAACGAGAAGGTGCTGCCCAAGCACAGCCTGCTGTACGAGTACTTCACCG
TGTATAACGAGCTGACCAAAGTGAAATACGTGACCGAGGGAATGAGAAAGCCCGCCTTCCTGAGCGGCGA
GCAGAAAAAGGCCATCGTGGACCTGCTGTTCAAGACCAACCGGAAAGTGACCGTGAAGCAGCTGAAAGAG
GACTACTTCAAGAAAATCGAGTGCTTCGACTCCGTGGAAATCTCCGGCGTGGAAGATCGGTTCAACGCCT
CCCTGGGCACATACCACGATCTGCTGAAAATTATCAAGGACAAGGACTTCCTGGACAATGAGGAAAACGA
GGACATTCTGGAAGATATCGTGCTGACCCTGACACTGTTTGAGGACAGAGAGATGATCGAGGAACGGCTG
AAAACCTATGCCCACCTGTTCGACGACAAAGTGATGAAGCAGCTGAAGCGGCGGAGATACACCGGCTGGG
GCAGGCTGAGCCGGAAGCTGATCAACGGCATCCGGGACAAGCAGTCCGGCAAGACAATCCTGGATTTCCT
GAAGTCCGACGGCTTCGCCAACAGAAACTTCATGCAGCTGATCCACGACGACAGCCTGACCTTTAAAGAG
GACATCCAGAAAGCCCAGGTGTCCGGCCAGGGCGATAGCCTGCACGAGCACATTGCCAATCTGGCCGGCA
GCCCCGCCATTAAGAAGGGCATCCTGCAGACAGTGAAGGTGGTGGACGAGCTCGTGAAAGTGATGGGCCG
GCACAAGCCCGAGAACATCGTGATCGAAATGGCCAGAGAGAACCAGACCACCCAGAAGGGACAGAAGAAC
AGCCGCGAGAGAATGAAGCGGATCGAAGAGGGCATCAAAGAGCTGGGCAGCCAGATCCTGAAAGAACACC
CCGTGGAAAACACCCAGCTGCAGAACGAGAAGCTGTACCTGTACTACCTGCAGAATGGGCGGGATATGTA
CGTGGACCAGGAACTGGACATCAACCGGCTGTCCGACTACGATGTGGACCATATCGTGCCTCAGAGCTTT
CTGAAGGACGACTCCATCGACAACAAGGTGCTGACCAGAAGCGACAAGAACCGGGGCAAGAGCGACAACG
TGCCCTCCGAAGAGGTCGTGAAGAAGATGAAGAACTACTGGCGGCAGCTGCTGAACGCCAAGCTGATTAC
CCAGAGAAAGTTCGACAATCTGACCAAGGCCGAGAGAGGCGGCCTGAGCGAACTGGATAAGGCCGGCTTC
ATCAAGAGACAGCTGGTGGAAACCCGGCAGATCACAAAGCACGTGGCACAGATCCTGGACTCCCGGATGA
ACACTAAGTACGACGAGAATGACAAGCTGATCCGGGAAGTGAAAGTGATCACCCTGAAGTCCAAGCTGGT
GTCCGATTTCCGGAAGGATTTCCAGTTTTACAAAGTGCGCGAGATCAACAACTACCACCACGCCCACGAC
GCCTACCTGAACGCCGTCGTGGGAACCGCCCTGATCAAAAAGTACCCTAAGCTGGAAAGCGAGTTCGTGT
ACGGCGACTACAAGGTGTACGACGTGCGGAAGATGATCGCCAAGAGCGAGCAGGAAATCGGCAAGGCTAC
CGCCAAGTACTTCTTCTACAGCAACATCATGAACTTTTTCAAGACCGAGATTACCCTGGCCAACGGCGAG
ATCCGGAAGCGGCCTCTGATCGAGACAAACGGCGAAACCGGGGAGATCGTGTGGGATAAGGGCCGGGATT
TTGCCACCGTGCGGAAAGTGCTGAGCATGCCCCAAGTGAATATCGTGAAAAAGACCGAGGTGCAGACAGG
CGGCTTCAGCAAAGAGTCTATCCTGCCCAAGAGGAACAGCGATAAGCTGATCGCCAGAAAGAAGGACTGG
GACCCTAAGAAGTACGGCGGCTTCGACAGCCCCACCGTGGCCTATTCTGTGCTGGTGGTGGCCAAAGTGG
AAAAGGGCAAGTCCAAGAAACTGAAGAGTGTGAAAGAGCTGCTGGGGATCACCATCATGGAAAGAAGCAG
CTTCGAGAAGAATCCCATCGACTTTCTGGAAGCCAAGGGCTACAAAGAAGTGAAAAAGGACCTGATCATC
AAGCTGCCTAAGTACTCCCTGTTCGAGCTGGAAAACGGCCGGAAGAGAATGCTGGCCTCTGCCGGCGAAC
TGCAGAAGGGAAACGAACTGGCCCTGCCCTCCAAATATGTGAACTTCCTGTACCTGGCCAGCCACTATGA
GAAGCTGAAGGGCTCCCCCGAGGATAATGAGCAGAAACAGCTGTTTGTGGAACAGCACAAGCACTACCTG
GACGAGATCATCGAGCAGATCAGCGAGTTCTCCAAGAGAGTGATCCTGGCCGACGCTAATCTGGACAAAG
TGCTGTCCGCCTACAACAAGCACCGGGATAAGCCCATCAGAGAGCAGGCCGAGAATATCATCCACCTGTT
TACCCTGACCAATCTGGGAGCCCCTGCCGCCTTCAAGTACTTTGACACCACCATCGACCGGAAGAGGTAC
ACCAGCACCAAAGAGGTGCTGGACGCCACCCTGATCCACCAGAGCATCACCGGCCTGTACGAGACACGGA
TCGACCTGTCTCAGCTGGGAGGTGACAGCGGCGGGAGCGGCGGGAGCGGGGGGAGCACTAATCTGAGCGA
CATCATTGAGAAGGAGACTGGGAAACAGCTGGTCATTCAGGAGTCCATCCTGATGCTGCCTGAGGAGGTG
GAGGAAGTGATCGGCAACAAGCCAGAGTCTGACATCCTGGTGCACACCGCCTACGACGAGTCCACAGATG
AGAATGTGATGCTGCTGACCTCTGACGCCCCCGAGTATAAGCCTTGGGCCCTGGTCATCCAGGATTCTAA
CGGCGAGAATAAGATCAAGATGCTGAGCGGAGGATCCGGAGGATCTGGAGGCAGCACCAACCTGTCTGAC
ATCATCGAGAAGGAGACAGGCAAGCAGCTGGTCATCCAGGAGAGCATCCTGATGCTGCCCGAAGAAGTCG
AAGAAGTGATCGGAAACAAGCCTGAGAGCGATATCCTGGTCCATACCGCCTACGACGAGAGTACCGACGA
AAATGTGATGCTGCTGACATCCGACGCCCCAGAGTATAAGCCCTGGGCTCTGGTCATCCAGGATTCCAAC
GGAGAGAACAAAATCAAAATGCTGTCTGGCGGCTCAAAAAGAACCGCCGACGGCAGCGAATTCGAGCCCA
AGAAGAAGAGGAAAGTCTAACCGGTCATCATCACCATCACCATTGAGTTTAAACCCGCTGATCAGCCTCG
ACTGTGCCTTCTAGTTGCCAGCCATCTGTTGTTTGCCCCTCCCCCGTGCCTTCCTTGACCCTGGAAGGTG
CCACTCCCACTGTCCTTTCCTAATAAAATGAGGAAATTGCATCGCATTGTCTGAGTAGGTGTCATTCTAT
TCTGGGGGGTGGGGTGGGGCAGGACAGCAAGGGGGAGGATTGGGAAGACAATAGCAGGCATGCTGGGGAT
GCGGTGGGCTCTATGGCTTCTGAGGCGGAAAGAACCAGCTGGGGCTCGATACCGTCGACCTCTAGCTAGA
GCTTGGCGTAATCATGGTCATAGCTGTTTCCTGTGTGAAATTGTTATCCGCTCACAATTCCACACAACAT
ACGAGCCGGAAGCATAAAGTGTAAAGCCTAGGGTGCCTAATGAGTGAGCTAACTCACATTAATTGCGTTG
CGCTCACTGCCCGCTTTCCAGTCGGGAAACCTGTCGTGCCAGCTGCATTAATGAATCGGCCAACGCGCGG
GGAGAGGCGGTTTGCGTATTGGGCGCTCTTCCGCTTCCTCGCTCACTGACTCGCTGCGCTCGGTCGTTCG
GCTGCGGCGAGCGGTATCAGCTCACTCAAAGGCGGTAATACGGTTATCCACAGAATCAGGGGATAACGCA
GGAAAGAACATGTGAGCAAAAGGCCAGCAAAAGGCCAGGAACCGTAAAAAGGCCGCGTTGCTGGCGTTTT
TCCATAGGCTCCGCCCCCCTGACGAGCATCACAAAAATCGACGCTCAAGTCAGAGGTGGCGAAACCCGAC
AGGACTATAAAGATACCAGGCGTTTCCCCCTGGAAGCTCCCTCGTGCGCTCTCCTGTTCCGACCCTGCCG
CTTACCGGATACCTGTCCGCCTTTCTCCCTTCGGGAAGCGTGGCGCTTTCTCATAGCTCACGCTGTAGGT
ATCTCAGTTCGGTGTAGGTCGTTCGCTCCAAGCTGGGCTGTGTGCACGAACCCCCCGTTCAGCCCGACCG
CTGCGCCTTATCCGGTAACTATCGTCTTGAGTCCAACCCGGTAAGACACGACTTATCGCCACTGGCAGCA
GCCACTGGTAACAGGATTAGCAGAGCGAGGTATGTAGGCGGTGCTACAGAGTTCTTGAAGTGGTGGCCTA
ACTACGGCTACACTAGAAGAACAGTATTTGGTATCTGCGCTCTGCTGAAGCCAGTTACCTTCGGAAAAAG
AGTTGGTAGCTCTTGATCCGGCAAACAAACCACCGCTGGTAGCGGTGGTTTTTTTGTTTGCAAGCAGCAG
ATTACGCGCAGAAAAAAAGGATCTCAAGAAGATCCTTTGATCTTTTCTACGGGGTCTGACACTCAGTGGA
ACGAAAACTCACGTTAAGGGATTTTGGTCATGAGATTATCAAAAAGGATCTTCACCTAGATCCTTTTAAA
TTAAAAATGAAGTTTTAAATCAATCTAAAGTATATATGAGTAAACTTGGTCTGACAGTTACCAATGCTTA
ATCAGTGAGGCACCTATCTCAGCGATCTGTCTATTTCGTTCATCCATAGTTGCCTGACTCCCCGTCGTGT
AGATAACTACGATACGGGAGGGCTTACCATCTGGCCCCAGTGCTGCAATGATACCGCGAGACCCACGCTC
ACCGGCTCCAGATTTATCAGCAATAAACCAGCCAGCCGGAAGGGCCGAGCGCAGAAGTGGTCCTGCAACT
TTATCCGCCTCCATCCAGTCTATTAATTGTTGCCGGGAAGCTAGAGTAAGTAGTTCGCCAGTTAATAGTT
TGCGCAACGTTGTTGCCATTGCTACAGGCATCGTGGTGTCACGCTCGTCGTTTGGTATGGCTTCATTCAG
CTCCGGTTCCCAACGATCAAGGCGAGTTACATGATCCCCCATGTTGTGCAAAAAAGCGGTTAGCTCCTTC
GGTCCTCCGATCGTTGTCAGAAGTAAGTTGGCCGCAGTGTTATCACTCATGGTTATGGCAGCACTGCATA
ATTCTCTTACTGTCATGCCATCCGTAAGATGCTTTTCTGTGACTGGTGAGTACTCAACCAAGTCATTCTG
AGAATAGTGTATGCGGCGACCGAGTTGCTCTTGCCCGGCGTCAATACGGGATAATACCGCGCCACATAGC
AGAACTTTAAAAGTGCTCATCATTGGAAAACGTTCTTCGGGGCGAAAACTCTCAAGGATCTTACCGCTGT
TGAGATCCAGTTCGATGTAACCCACTCGTGCACCCAACTGATCTTCAGCATCTTTTACTTTCACCAGCGT
TTCTGGGTGAGCAAAAACAGGAAGGCAAAATGCCGCAAAAAAGGGAATAAGGGCGACACGGAAATGTTGA
ATACTCATACTCTTCCTTTTTCAATATTATTGAAGCATTTATCAGGGTTATTGTCTCATGAGCGGATACA
TATTTGAATGTATTTAGAAAAATAAACAAATAGGGGTTCCGCGCACATTTCCCCGAAAAGTGCCACCTGA
CGTCGACGGATCGGGAGATCGATCTCCCGATCCCCTAGGGTCGACTCTCAGTACAATCTGCTCTGATGCC
GCATAGTTAAGCCAGTATCTGCTCCCTGCTTGTGTGTTGGAGGTCGCTGAGTAGTGCGCGAGCAAAATTT
AAGCTACAACAAGGCAAGGCTTGACCGACAATTGCATGAAGAATCTGCTTAGGGTTAGGCGTTTTGCGCT
GCTTCGCGATGTACGGGCCAGATATACGCGTTGACATTGATTATTGACTAGTTATTAATAGTAATCAATT
ACGGGGTCATTAGTTCATAGCCCATATATGGAGTTCCGCGTTACATAACTTACGGTAAATGGCCCGCCTG
GCTGACCGCCCAACGACCCCCGCCCATTGACGTCAATAATGACGTATGTTCCCATAGTAACGCCAATAGG
GACTTTCCATTGACGTCAATGGGTGGAGTATTTACGGTAAACTGCCCACTTGGCAGTACATCAAGTGTAT
C
Features (pLannotate 1.2.2; 18 found; start..end, strand, type, name):
    132..335     +  promoter       CMV promoter: human cytomegalovirus (CMV) immediate early promoter
    377..395     +  promoter       T7 promoter: promoter for bacteriophage T7 RNA polymerase
    466..1149    +  CDS            Apobec1: ABEC1_RAT - Experimental evidence at protein level: Swiss-Prot protein existence level 1. Catalytic component of the apolipoprotein B mRNA editing enzyme complex which is responsible for the postranscriptional editing of a CAA codon for Gln to a UAA codon for stop in the APOB mRNA. May also play a role in the epigenetic regulation of gene expression by participating in DNA demethylation. From Rattus norvegicus (Rat).
   1246..2847    +  CDS            dCas9(N): N-terminal portion of catalytically inactive Streptococcus pyogenes dCas9 carrying the D10A mutation (Zetsche et al., 2015)
   2848..5342    +  CDS            Cas9(C) (fragment): C-terminal portion of Streptococcus pyogenes Cas9 (Zetsche et al., 2015)
   5656..5904    +  CDS            UGI: UNGI_BPPB2 - Experimental evidence at protein level: Swiss-Prot protein existence level 1. This protein binds specifically and reversibly to the host uracil-DNA glycosylase, preventing removal of uracil residues from PBS2 DNA by the host uracil-excision repair system. From Bacillus phage PBS2 (Bacteriophage PBS2).
   6022..6246    +  polyA_signal   bGH poly(A) signal: bovine growth hormone polyadenylation signal
   6250..6271    +  promoter       SV40 promoter (fragment): SV40 enhancer and early promoter
   6276..6292    +  misc_feature   MCS (fragment): pBluescript multiple cloning site
   6341..6357    -  protein_bind   lac operator: The lac repressor binds to the lac operator to inhibit transcription in E. coli. This inhibition can be relieved by adding lactose or isopropyl-β-D-thiogalactopyranoside (IPTG). lac repressor encoded by lacI
   6365..6395    -  promoter       lac promoter: promoter for the E. coli lac operon
   6410..6431    -  protein_bind   CAP binding site: CAP binding activates transcription in the presence of cAMP. E. coli catabolite activator protein
   6444..6536    -  CDS            lacI (fragment): lac repressor; lacI; The lac repressor binds to the lac operator to inhibit transcription in E. coli. This inhibition can be relieved by adding lactose or isopropyl-β-D-thiogalactopyranoside (IPTG).
   6719..7307    -  rep_origin     ori: high-copy-number ColE1/pMB1/pBR322/pUC origin of replication
   7478..8338    -  CDS            AmpR: β-lactamase; bla; confers resistance to ampicillin, carbenicillin, and related antibiotics
   8339..8443    -  promoter       AmpR promoter: bla
   8514..8558    -  misc_feature   bom (fragment): basis of mobility region from pBR322
   8713..131     +  enhancer       CMV enhancer (across the origin): human cytomegalovirus immediate early enhancer
