[The description below was written by a language model from this plasmid's Addgene catalogue record and pLannotate feature annotations shown in this document.]
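Description:
EE-BE4max is a mammalian expression plasmid on a pBR322/CMV-type backbone that encodes a cytosine (C-to-T) base editor. It is maintained in E. coli through a high-copy ColE1/pUC-type origin and selected with ampicillin via the β-lactamase gene. The annotated sequence also carries small backbone remnants (lac promoter/operator, a lacI fragment, a bom fragment and a short SV40 promoter fragment) that play no evident role in the payload. No mammalian selection marker is annotated, which fits use by transient transfection.

The payload is a single synthetic fusion, rAPOBEC1(EE)-nSpCas9-UGI-UGI, driven by the CMV enhancer and immediate-early promoter and terminated by the bGH polyadenylation signal. A T7 promoter sits just upstream of the coding region and could support in vitro transcription. Rat APOBEC1 supplies the cytidine deaminase and carries the R126E and R132E substitutions that give the "EE" name. It is joined to Streptococcus pyogenes Cas9 bearing D10A, a nickase that is directed to its target by a separately supplied guide RNA and cuts only the non-edited strand. Uracil glycosylase inhibitor from Bacillus phage PBS2 blocks excision of the uracil intermediate, favouring a C-to-T outcome. The catalogue lists two UGI copies, although the automated annotation flags only one, leaving an unannotated gap after Cas9 where the other presumably lies. Nuclear localization signals flank the fusion at both termini.

The associated study concerns evaluating and minimizing Cas9-independent off-target DNA editing by cytosine base editors, and this deaminase variant is used for targeted C-to-T conversion in mammalian cells in that context.
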