Addgene plasmid #138158: EE-BE4max
Purpose: C-to-T base editor
Depositing lab: David Liu. Publication: Evaluation and minimization of Cas9-independent off-target DNA editing by cytosine base editors. Doman JL, Raguram A, Newby GA, Liu DR. Nat Biotechnol. 2020 Feb 10. pii: 10.1038/s41587-020-0414-6. doi: 10.1038/s41587-020-0414-6. PubMed 32042165.
Backbone
  Vector backbone: pBR322/CMV
  Vector type: Mammalian Expression
Growth in bacteria
  Bacterial resistance: Ampicillin, 100 μg/mL
  Growth temperature: 37°C
  Growth strain: DH5alpha
  Copy number: High Copy
Gene/Insert
  Gene/Insert name: rAPOBEC1(EE)-nSpCas9-UGI-UGI
  Species: Synthetic; fusion of genes derived from R. norvegicus, S. pyogenes, and Bacillus phage PBS2
  Mutation: Within rAPOBEC1 R126E + R132E; within Cas9 D10A
  Promoter: CMV
  Tag / fusion protein: NLS (N terminal on insert); NLS (C terminal on insert)
  Cloning method: Ligation Independent Cloning
Terms and licenses: Academic/Nonprofit Terms; Industry Terms: Not Available to Industry
How to cite: EE-BE4max was a gift from David Liu (Addgene plasmid # 138158 ; http://n2t.net/addgene:138158 ; RRID:Addgene_138158)
